Addgene plasmid #74638: pIM690
Purpose: alias pFA6a-yTagRFP-T-hphNT1 - vector for C-terminal tagging of yeast genes with yeast-adapted TagRFP-T and hygromycin selection marker
Depositing lab: Jiří Hašek. Depositing organization: Institute of Microbiology, Academy of Sciences of the Czech Republic. Publication: New integrative modules for multicolor-protein labeling and live-cell imaging in Saccharomyces cerevisiae. Malcova I, Farkasovsky M, Senohrabkova L, Vasicova P, Hasek J. FEMS Yeast Res. 2016 Mar 17. pii: fow027. 10.1093/femsyr/fow027 PubMed 26994102.
Backbone
  Vector backbone: pFM689
  Backbone manufacturer: Marian Farkasovsky
  Backbone size w/o insert (bp): 4905
  Total vector size (bp): 4677
  Modifications to backbone: Replacement of mCherry with yTagRFP-T
  Vector type: Yeast Expression
  Selectable markers: Hygromycin
Growth in bacteria
  Bacterial resistance: Ampicillin, 100 μg/mL
  Growth temperature: 37°C
  Growth strain: DH5alpha
  Copy number: Unknown
Gene/Insert
  Gene/Insert name: yTagRFP-T
Resource information
  A portion of this plasmid was derived from a plasmid made by: M. Whiteway, McGill University, Montreal, Canada
Terms and licenses: Academic/Nonprofit Terms; Industry Terms: Not Available to Industry
Depositor comments: Compared to the published sequence of the pFA6a-hphNT1 backbone vector (Janke, et al., 2004, Yeast 21: 947-962) we found one PstI site missing in its sequence. It is the site in the vector –promoter part and there is a substitution of A by G in position 284 bp that arose most probably during construction of preceding cassettes, e.g. pFA6-hphMX4. We introduced the substitution also into maps of our modules carrying the hygromycin resistance - pFM689, pIM690 and pIM691.
How to cite: pIM690 was a gift from Jiří Hašek (Addgene plasmid # 74638 ; http://n2t.net/addgene:74638 ; RRID:Addgene_74638)
