[The description below was written by a language model from this plasmid's Addgene catalogue record and pLannotate feature annotations shown in this document.]
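Description:
pIM690, also known as pFA6a-yTagRFP-T-hphNT1, is a pFA6a-type yeast tagging module used as a template plasmid for C-terminal fusion of Saccharomyces cerevisiae genes to a red fluorescent protein. It was made from the related vector pFM689 by replacing the mCherry coding sequence with yTagRFP-T, a yeast-adapted version of TagRFP-T, a constitutively fluorescent red protein derived from Entacmaea quadricolor. In E. coli the plasmid is maintained through a high-copy ColE1/pUC-type origin and selected with ampicillin via the β-lactamase gene and its native promoter. No yeast replication origin is annotated, consistent with its description as an integrative module rather than an episomal expression vector.

The functional cassette consists of the TagRFP-T open reading frame, which lies at the end of the numbered sequence and, on the circular molecule, runs directly into the hygromycin resistance marker (annotated as an hphMX6-like fragment, the hphNT1 marker in the depositor's naming), followed by a CYC1 terminator. No dedicated promoter for the fluorescent protein is annotated, which fits the design: once the cassette is integrated in frame at the 3' end of a target gene, the fusion is expressed from that gene's own promoter and integrants are selected on hygromycin. SP6 and T7 promoters flank the cassette, and short lacI, rop and bom fragments are backbone remnants. The intended applications are multicolor protein labeling and live-cell imaging in yeast.

The depositor notes a single A-to-G substitution in the promoter part of the marker that removes a PstI site relative to the published pFA6a-hphNT1 sequence. The catalogue lists a total size of 4677 bp, whereas the deposited full sequence is 4929 bp; the record does not explain this discrepancy.
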