Features (pLannotate 1.2.2; 11 found; start..end, strand, type, name):
     72..1446    +  gene           hphMX6 (fragment): yeast selectable marker conferring hygromycin resistance
   1498..1687    +  terminator     CYC1 terminator: S. cerevisiae CYC1; transcription terminator for CYC1
   1762..1780    -  promoter       T7 promoter: promoter for bacteriophage T7 RNA polymerase
   1802..1855    -  CDS            lacI (fragment): lac repressor; lacI; The lac repressor binds to the lac operator to inhibit transcription in E. coli. This inhibition can be relieved by adding lactose or isopropyl-β-D-thiogalactopyranoside (IPTG).
   2038..2626    -  rep_origin     ori: high-copy-number ColE1/pMB1/pBR322/pUC origin of replication
   2797..3657    -  CDS            AmpR: β-lactamase; bla; confers resistance to ampicillin, carbenicillin, and related antibiotics
   3658..3762    -  promoter       AmpR promoter: bla
   3857..3892    +  CDS            rop (fragment): Rop protein, which maintains plasmids at low copy number; rop
   3994..4045    +  misc_feature   bom (fragment): basis of mobility region from pBR322
   4108..4126    +  promoter       SP6 promoter: promoter for bacteriophage SP6 RNA polymerase
   4194..4925    +  CDS            TagRFP-T: TagRFP-T is a basic (constitutively fluorescent) red fluorescent protein published in 2008, derived from Entacmaea quadricolor. It has low acid sensitivity.
>Addgene plasmid #74638 | pIM690 | depositor full sequence | sequence record 142649 | pIM690 sequence 4929 bps
GATCCCCGGGTTAATTAAGGCGCGCCAGATCTGTTTAGCTTGCCTCGTCCCCGCCGGGTCACCCGGCCAG
CGACATGGAGGCCCAGAATACCCTCCTTGACAGTCTTGACGTGCGCAGCTCAGGGGCATGATGTGACTGT
CGCCCGTACATTTAGCCCATACATCCCCATGTATAATCATTTGCATCCATACATTTTGATGGCCGCACGG
CGCGAAGCAAAAATTACGGCTCCTCGCTGCGGACCTGCGAGCAGGGAAACGCTCCCCTCACAGACGCGTT
GAATTGTCCCCACGCCGCGCCCCTGTAGAGAAATATAAAAGGTTAGGATTTGCCACTGAGGTTCTTCTTT
CATATACTTCCTTTTAAAATCTTGCTAGGATACAGTTCTCACATCACATCCGAACATAAACAACCATGGG
TAAAAAGCCTGAACTCACCGCGACGTCTGTCGAGAAGTTTCTGATCGAAAAGTTCGACAGCGTCTCCGAC
CTGATGCAGCTCTCGGAGGGCGAAGAATCTCGTGCTTTCAGCTTCGATGTAGGAGGGCGTGGATATGTCC
TGCGGGTAAATAGCTGCGCCGATGGTTTCTACAAAGATCGTTATGTTTATCGGCACTTTGCATCGGCCGC
GCTCCCGATTCCGGAAGTGCTTGACATTGGGGAATTCAGCGAGAGCCTGACCTATTGCATCTCCCGCCGT
GCACAGGGTGTCACGTTGCAAGACCTGCCTGAAACCGAACTGCCCGCTGTTCTGCAGCCGGTCGCGGAGG
CCATGGATGCGATCGCTGCGGCCGATCTTAGCCAGACGAGCGGGTTCGGCCCATTCGGACCGCAAGGAAT
CGGTCAATACACTACATGGCGTGATTTCATATGCGCGATTGCTGATCCCCATGTGTATCACTGGCAAACT
GTGATGGACGACACCGTCAGTGCGTCCGTCGCGCAGGCTCTCGATGAGCTGATGCTTTGGGCCGAGGACT
GCCCCGAAGTCCGGCACCTCGTGCACGCGGATTTCGGCTCCAACAATGTCCTGACGGACAATGGCCGCAT
AACAGCGGTCATTGACTGGAGCGAGGCGATGTTCGGGGATTCCCAATACGAGGTCGCCAACATCTTCTTC
TGGAGGCCGTGGTTGGCTTGTATGGAGCAGCAGACGCGCTACTTCGAGCGGAGGCATCCGGAGCTTGCAG
GATCGCCGCGGCTCCGGGCGTATATGCTCCGCATTGGTCTTGACCAACTCTATCAGAGCTTGGTTGACGG
CAATTTCGATGATGCAGCTTGGGCGCAGGGTCGATGCGACGCAATCGTCCGATCCGGAGCCGGGACTGTC
GGGCGTACACAAATCGCCCGCAGAAGCGCGGCCGTCTGGACCGATGGCTGTGTAGAAGTACTCGCCGATA
GTGGAAACCGACGCCCCAGCACTCGTCCGAGGGCAAAGGAATAATCTCGAGTCATGTAATTAGTTATGTC
ACGCTTACATTCACGCCCTCCCCCCACATCCGCTCTAACCGAAAAGGAAGGAGTTAGACAACCTGAAGTC
TAGGTCCCTATTTATTTTTTTATAGTTATGTTAGTATTAAGAACGTTATTTATATTTCAAATTTTTCTTT
TTTTTCTGTACAGACGCGTGTACGCATGTAACATTATACTGAAAACCTTGCTTGAGAAGGTTTTGGGACG
CTCGAAGGCTTTAACGAGCTCGAATTCATCGATGATATCAGATCCACTAGTGGCCTATGCGGCCGCGGAT
CTGCCGGTCTCCCTATAGTGAGTCGTATTAATTTCGATAAGCCAGGTTAACCTGCATTAATGAATCGGCC
AACGCGCGGGGAGAGGCGGTTTGCGTATTGGGCGCTCTTCCGCTTCCTCGCTCACTGACTCGCTGCGCTC
GGTCGTTCGGCTGCGGCGAGCGGTATCAGCTCACTCAAAGGCGGTAATACGGTTATCCACAGAATCAGGG
GATAACGCAGGAAAGAACATGTGAGCAAAAGGCCAGCAAAAGGCCAGGAACCGTAAAAAGGCCGCGTTGC
TGGCGTTTTTCCATAGGCTCCGCCCCCCTGACGAGCATCACAAAAATCGACGCTCAAGTCAGAGGTGGCG
AAACCCGACAGGACTATAAAGATACCAGGCGTTTCCCCCTGGAAGCTCCCTCGTGCGCTCTCCTGTTCCG
ACCCTGCCGCTTACCGGATACCTGTCCGCCTTTCTCCCTTCGGGAAGCGTGGCGCTTTCTCAATGCTCAC
GCTGTAGGTATCTCAGTTCGGTGTAGGTCGTTCGCTCCAAGCTGGGCTGTGTGCACGAACCCCCCGTTCA
GCCCGACCGCTGCGCCTTATCCGGTAACTATCGTCTTGAGTCCAACCCGGTAAGACACGACTTATCGCCA
CTGGCAGCAGCCACTGGTAACAGGATTAGCAGAGCGAGGTATGTAGGCGGTGCTACAGAGTTCTTGAAGT
GGTGGCCTAACTACGGCTACACTAGAAGGACAGTATTTGGTATCTGCGCTCTGCTGAAGCCAGTTACCTT
CGGAAAAAGAGTTGGTAGCTCTTGATCCGGCAAACAAACCACCGCTGGTAGCGGTGGTTTTTTTGTTTGC
AAGCAGCAGATTACGCGCAGAAAAAAAGGATCTCAAGAAGATCCTTTGATCTTTTCTACGGGGTCTGACG
CTCAGTGGAACGAAAACTCACGTTAAGGGATTTTGGTCATGAGATTATCAAAAAGGATCTTCACCTAGAT
CCTTTTAAATTAAAAATGAAGTTTTAAATCAATCTAAAGTATATATGAGTAAACTTGGTCTGACAGTTAC
CAATGCTTAATCAGTGAGGCACCTATCTCAGCGATCTGTCTATTTCGTTCATCCATAGTTGCCTGACTCC
CCGTCGTGTAGATAACTACGATACGGGAGGGCTTACCATCTGGCCCCAGTGCTGCAATGATACCGCGAGA
CCCACGCTCACCGGCTCCAGATTTATCAGCAATAAACCAGCCAGCCGGAAGGGCCGAGCGCAGAAGTGGT
CCTGCAACTTTATCCGCCTCCATCCAGTCTATTAATTGTTGCCGGGAAGCTAGAGTAAGTAGTTCGCCAG
TTAATAGTTTGCGCAACGTTGTTGCCATTGCTACAGGCATCGTGGTGTCACGCTCGTCGTTTGGTATGGC
TTCATTCAGCTCCGGTTCCCAACGATCAAGGCGAGTTACATGATCCCCCATGTTGTGCAAAAAAGCGGTT
AGCTCCTTCGGTCCTCCGATCGTTGTCAGAAGTAAGTTGGCCGCAGTGTTATCACTCATGGTTATGGCAG
CACTGCATAATTCTCTTACTGTCATGCCATCCGTAAGATGCTTTTCTGTGACTGGTGAGTACTCAACCAA
GTCATTCTGAGAATAGTGTATGCGGCGACCGAGTTGCTCTTGCCCGGCGTCAATACGGGATAATACCGCG
CCACATAGCAGAACTTTAAAAGTGCTCATCATTGGAAAACGTTCTTCGGGGCGAAAACTCTCAAGGATCT
TACCGCTGTTGAGATCCAGTTCGATGTAACCCACTCGTGCACCCAACTGATCTTCAGCATCTTTTACTTT
CACCAGCGTTTCTGGGTGAGCAAAAACAGGAAGGCAAAATGCCGCAAAAAAGGGAATAAGGGCGACACGG
AAATGTTGAATACTCATACTCTTCCTTTTTCAATATTATTGAAGCATTTATCAGGGTTATTGTCTCATGA
GCGGATACATATTTGAATGTATTTAGAAAAATAAACAAATAGGGGTTCCGCGCACATTTCCCCGAAAAGT
GCCACCTGACGTCTAAGAAACCATTATTATCATGACATTAACCTATAAAAATAGGCGTATCACGAGGCCC
TTTCGTCTCGCGCGTTTCGGTGATGACGGTGAAAACCTCTGACACATGCAGCTCCCGGAGACGGTCACAG
CTTGTCTGTAAGCGGATGCCGGGAGCAGACAAGCCCGTCAGGGCGCGTCAGCGGGTGTTGGCGGGTGTCG
GGGCTGGCTTAACTATGCGGCATCAGAGCAGATTGTACTGAGAGTGCACCATATGGACATATTGTCGTTA
GAACGCGGCTACAATTAATACATAACCTTATGTATCATACACATACGATTTAGGTGACACTATAGAACGC
GGCCGCCAGCTGAAGCTTCGTACGCTGCAGGTCGACGGTGCAGGTGCTGGAGCTGGTGCTGGTATGGTAT
CTAAGGGTGAAGAATTGATTAAGGAAAACATGCACATGAAGTTGTATATGGAAGGTACTGTAAATAACCA
CCATTTTAAGTGTACCTCTGAAGGTGAAGGTAAACCATATGAAGGTACACAAACCATGAGAATTAAAGTT
GTAGAAGGTGGTCCATTGCCTTTTGCCTTCGATATCTTAGCTACATCTTTTATGTACGGTTCAAGAACCT
TCATCAATCATACTCAAGGTATACCAGATTTCTTTAAGCAATCATTCCCTGAAGGTTTCACTTGGGAAAG
AGTCACTACATATGAAGACGGTGGTGTTTTGACTGCCACACAAGATACATCCTTGCAAGACGGTTGTTTA
ATCTATAACGTTAAGATCAGAGGTGTAAACTTCCCAAGTAACGGTCCTGTAATGCAAAAGAAAACTTTGG
GTTGGGAAGCAAACACCGAAATGTTGTATCCTGCCGATGGTGGTTTAGAAGGTCGAACTGACATGGCATT
GAAATTAGTTGGTGGTGGTCACTTAATTTGCAATTTCAAGACCACTTACAGATCTAAAAAGCCAGCTAAA
AACTTGAAGATGCCTGGTGTATACTACGTCGATCATAGATTGGAAAGAATTAAAGAAGCAGACAAGGAAA
CATATGTTGAACAACACGAAGTCGCTGTTGCAAGATACTGCGATTTGCCTTCCAAGTTAGGTCATAAGTT
GAACGGTATGGACGAATTGTATAAGTAAG
