>Addgene plasmid #74638 | pIM690 | addgene partial sequence | sequence record 148691 | SP6 5'-ATTTAGGTGACACTATAG-3'
TCGTACGCTGCAGGTCGACGGTGCAGGTGCTGGAGCTGGTGCTGGTATGGTATCTAAGGGTGAAGAATTG
ATTAAGGAAAACATGCACATGAAGTTGTATATGGAAGGTACTGTAAATAACCACCATTTTAAGTGTACCT
CTGAAGGTGAAGGTAAACCATATGAAGGTACACAAACCATGAGAATTAAAGTTGTAGAAGGTGGTCCATT
GCCTTTTGCCTTCGATATCTTAGCTACATCTTTTATGTACGGTTCAAGAACCTTCATCAATCATACTCAA
GGTATACCAGATTTCTTTAAGCAATCATTCCCTGAAGGTTTCACTTGGGAAAGAGTCACTACATATGAAG
ACGGTGGTGTTTTGACTGCCACACAAGATACATCCTTGCAAGACGGTTGTTTAATCTATAACGTTAAGAT
CAGAGGTGTAAACTTCCCAAGTAACGGTCCTGTAATGCAAAAGAAAACTTTGGGTTGGGAAGCAAACACC
GAAATGTTGTATCCTGCCGATGGTGGTTTAGAAGGTCGAACTGACATGGCATTGAAATTAGTTGGTGGTG
GTCACTTAATTTGCAATTTCAAGACCACTTACAGATCTAAAAAGCCAGCTAAAAACTTGAAGATGCCTGG
TGTATACTACGTCGATCATAGATTGGAAAGAATTAAAGAAGCAGACAAGGAAACATATGTTGAACAACAC
GAAGTCGCTGTTGCAAGATACTGCGATTTGCCTTCCAAGTTAGGTCATAAGTTGAACGGTATGGACGAAT
TGTATAAGTAAGGATCCCCGGGTTAATTAAGGCGCGCCAGATCTGTTTAGCTTGCCTCGTCCCCGCCGGG
TCACCCGGCCAGCGACATGGAGGCCCAGAATACCCTCCTTGACAGTCTTGACGTGCGCAGCTCAGGGGCA
TGATGTGACTGTCGCCCGTACATTTAGCCCATACATCCCCATGTATAATCATTTGCATCCATACATTTTG
ATGGCCGCACGGCGCGAAGCAAAAATTACGGCTCCTCGCTGCGGACCTGCGA
