>Addgene plasmid #74638 | pIM690 | addgene partial sequence | sequence record 148713 | Tef-promoter-F 5'-GGATACAGTTCTCACATCAC-3'
GGTAAAAAGCCTGAACTCACCGCGACGTCTGTCGAGAAGTTTCTGATCGAAAAGTTCGACAGCGTCTCCG
ACCTGATGCAGCTCTCGGAGGGCGAAGAATCTCGTGCTTTCAGCTTCGATGTAGGAGGGCGTGGATATGT
CCTGCGGGTAAATAGCTGCGCCGATGGTTTCTACAAAGATCGTTATGTTTATCGGCACTTTGCATCGGCC
GCGCTCCCGATTCCGGAAGTGCTTGACATTGGGGAATTCAGCGAGAGCCTGACCTATTGCATCTCCCGCC
GTGCACAGGGTGTCACGTTGCAAGACCTGCCTGAAACCGAACTGCCCGCTGTTCTGCAGCCGGTCGCGGA
GGCCATGGATGCGATCGCTGCGGCCGATCTTAGCCAGACGAGCGGGTTCGGCCCATTCGGACCGCAAGGA
ATCGGTCAATACACTACATGGCGTGATTTCATATGCGCGATTGCTGATCCCCATGTGTATCACTGGCAAA
CTGTGATGGACGACACCGTCAGTGCGTCCGTCGCGCAGGCTCTCGATGAGCTGATGCTTTGGGCCGAGGA
CTGCCCCGAAGTCCGGCACCTCGTGCACGCGGATTTCGGCTCCAACAATGTCCTGACGGACAATGGCCGC
ATAACAGCGGTCATTGACTGGAGCGAGGCGATGTTCGGGGATTCCCAATACGAGGTCGCCAACATCTTCT
TCTGGAGGCCGTGGTTGGCTTGTATGGAGCAGCAGACGCGCTACTTCGAGCGGAGGCATCCGGAGCTTGC
AGGA
